>Addgene plasmid #200364 | pSAH90 - [AWCp | gfp | tbb-2 UTR] | addgene full sequence | sequence record 397596 | Addgene NGS Result
TCAAAAATGATTACGCCAAGCTGTAAGTTTAAACATGATCTTACTAACTAACTATTCTCATTTAAATTTT
CAGAGCTTAAAAATGGCTGAAATCACTCACAACGATGGATACGCTAATGCCAACCGAGATGTACCTTTTT
TCAAAGTGCAGAAAGTGAATCTAATTAATTTGAAGCCAAACTTTGATGCATCAAAAAAACTGCCAACAAC
TGCTGATCTTACGATGGACTCCAAGAAAAACGTGACAATGTGTCGAAATCTTTGAAATCTCGTTTTTGAG
TGAGCTCTTTCAAACAAAAGCGAAAGCTTCTACTCATTCAATTTTAAAAGTTTGAATAATATTAATAGTA
TTACGCAATAATCCCGGATTAGACTCACTATAAAAAGTAGTCCAAAGTTAGCAGTAGCACATCAAGAAAA
AAGAGACCAAAAATGGGGCCCTCTAAGGGCGAAGAATTGTTCACGGGAGTAGTCCCAATCTTAGTCGAGC
TTGACGGAGGTGAGTTTTATTATCGATTTTCGGGATTTTCTACTTGTAATTACCTTTTGTTTTTAATAAG
TTGCTTTTTTCCAGATGTTAATGGCCACAAGTTTTCCGTGTCTGGAGAAGGAGAAGGCGACGCTACCTAC
GGTAAGCTGACCCTGAAGTTCATTTGCACTACTGGCAAGTTACCAGTACCATGGCCGACCCTGGTGACAA
CATTTTGCTACGGGGTTCAATGCTTCTCCAGATACCCAGGTAGGTTTTCAGTTTCAATTTTTGTTGCAAC
TACCTCAACTCTATGTTTTCAGATCATATGAAAAGACACGACTTTTTTAAATCCGCCATGCCAGAGGGTT
ACGTTCAAGAACGTACCATTTTTTTTAAGGACGATGGTAACTACAAGACACGTGCGGAGGTTAAATTTGA
AGGCGATACTCTCGTGAACCGTATTGAGCTCAAGGTAAATTTTTCAAGCTTCTAAATTCCAAAATAAACC
ATTTTAATTTCTTAATTCCAGGGAATCGATTTCAAGGAAGATGGAAACATTTTGGGCCACAAGCTTGAAT
ATAATTATAATAGTCATAATGTCTACATTATGGCCGACAAACAAAAAAACGGTATTAAGGTTAACTTCAA
GATTCGCCACAATATCGAAGATGGATCTGTCCAACTTGCTGACCACTACCAACAAAATACTCCAATTGGA
GATGGACCGGTTTTGCTTCCAGATAACCACTACCTTTCCACTCAGTCTGCCCTCTCTAAGGATCCGAATG
AAAAACGTGACCATATGGTTCTTTTGGAGTTCGTTACCGCAGCAGGAATTACTCACGGAATGGATGAACT
GTACAAGCCCGGGTGATGGTCTCTGAGCTATGCAAAATCCTTTCAAGCATTCCCTTCTTCTCTATCACTC
TTCTTTCTTTTTGTCAAAAAATTCTCTCGCTAATTTATTTGCTTTTTTAATGTTATTATTTTATGACTTT
TTATAGTCACTGAAAAGTTTGCATCTGAGTGAAGTGAATGCTATCAAAATGTGATTCTGATATCCAGGAA
ACGGAGAATCTGTGCGGCAATGTCTTATCATTTGAAACGCGCCGTATCGATGCTGACATCATGCGGCTCC
CGTGTTAGTCGAGAAGATGGGTACGGGCCTTTATTCATCCAACACTCTACGGCTTCTTCAAGAGCTAGTA
GGGCACCCTGTAGTTGGAAAGGGATTATTTCGTATGGCGAGCCCATACCGTCTTTCTTGCGGAAGCTTAA
CACGATAGGAAGTTGGATAGTTTCGAACGATGGTTCCATACGGAACGCTGTCTCAAGGATGAGTCTGACG
GAGTGTAACTCGAAGGCTAGGTGGAGGCTCAGTGATGATAAGTCTGCGATGGTGGATGCATGTGTCATGG
TCATAGCTGTTTCCTGTGTGAAATTGTTATCCGCTCAGAGGGCACAATCCTATTCCGCGCTATCCGACAA
TCTCCAAGACATTAGGTGGAGTTCAGTTCGGCGTATGGCATATGTCGCTGGAAAGAACATGTGAGCAAAA
GGCCAGCAAAAGGCCAGGAACCGTAAAAAGGCCGCGTTGCTGGCGTTTTTCCATAGGCTCCGCCCCCCTG
ACGAGCATCACAAAAATCGACGCTCAAGTCAGAGGTGGCGAAACCCGACAGGACTATAAAGATACCAGGC
GTTTCCCCCTGGAAGCTCCCTCGTGCGCTCTCCTGTTCCGACCCTGCCGCTTACCGGATACCTGTCCGCC
TTTCTCCCTTCGGGAAGCGTGGCGCTTTCTCATAGCTCACGCTGTAGGTATCTCAGTTCGGTGTAGGTCG
TTCGCTCCAAGCTGGGCTGTGTGCACGAACCCCCCGTTCAGCCCGACCGCTGCGCCTTATCCGGTAACTA
TCGTCTTGAGTCCAACCCGGTAAGACACGACTTATCGCCACTGGCAGCAGCCACTGGTAACAGGATTAGC
AGAGCGAGGTATGTAGGCGGTGCTACAGAGTTCTTGAAGTGGTGGCCTAACTACGGCTACACTAGAAGAA
CAGTATTTGGTATCTGCGCTCTGCTGAAGCCAGTTACCTTCGGAAAAAGAGTTGGTAGCTCTTGATCCGG
CAAACAAACCACCGCTGGTAGCGGTGGTTTTTTTGTTTGCAAGCAGCAGATTACGCGCAGAAAAAAAGGA
TCTCAAGAAGATCCTTTGATCTTTTCTACGGGGTCTGACGCTCTATTCAACAAAGCCGCCGTCCCGTCAA
GTCAGCGTAAATGGGTAGGGGGCTTCAAATCGTCCTCGTGATACCAATTCGGAGCCTGCTTTTTTGTACA
AACTTGTTGATAATGGCAATTCAAGGATCTTCACCTAGATCCTTTTAAATTAAAAATGAAGTTTTAAATC
AATCTAAAGTATATATGAGTAAACTTGGTCTGACAGTTACCAATGCTTAATCAGTGAGGCACCTATCTCA
GCGATCTGTCTATTTCGTTCATCCATAGTTGCCTGACTCCCCGTCGTGTAGATAACTACGATACGGGAGG
GCTTACCATCTGGCCCCAGTGCTGCAATGATACCGCGAGAGCCACGCTCACCGGCTCCAGATTTATCAGC
AATAAACCAGCCAGCCGGAAGGGCCGAGCGCAGAAGTGGTCCTGCAACTTTATCCGCCTCCATCCAGTCT
ATTAATTGTTGCCGGGAAGCTAGAGTAAGTAGTTCGCCAGTTAATAGTTTGCGCAACGTTGTTGCCATTG
CTACAGGCATCGTGGTGTCACGCTCGTCGTTTGGTATGGCTTCATTCAGCTCCGGTTCCCAACGATCAAG
GCGAGTTACATGATCCCCCATGTTGTGCAAAAAAGCGGTTAGCTCCTTCGGTCCTCCGATCGTTGTCAGA
AGTAAGTTGGCCGCAGTGTTATCACTCATGGTTATGGCAGCACTGCATAATTCTCTTACTGTCATGCCAT
CCGTAAGATGCTTTTCTGTGACTGGTGAGTACTCAACCAAGTCATTCTGAGAATAGTGTATGCGGCGACC
GAGTTGCTCTTGCCCGGCGTCAATACGGGATAATACCGCGCCACATAGCAGAACTTTAAAAGTGCTCATC
ATTGGAAAACGTTCTTCGGGGCGAAAACTCTCAAGGATCTTACCGCTGTTGAGATCCAGTTCGATGTAAC
CCACTCGTGCACCCAACTGATCTTCAGCATCTTTTACTTTCACCAGCGTTTCTGGGTGAGCAAAAACAGG
AAGGCAAAATGCCGCAAAAAAGGGAATAAGGGCGACACGGAAATGTTGAATACTCATACTCTTCCTTTTT
CAATATTATTGAAGCATTTATCAGGGTTATTGTCTCATGAGCGGATACATATTTGAATGTATTTAGAAAA
ATAAACAAATAGGGGTTCCGCGCACATTTCCCCGAAAAGTGCCAGATACCTGAAACAAAACCCATCGTAC
GGCCAAGGAAGTCTCCAATAACTGTGATCCACCACAAGCGCCAGGGTTTTCCCAGTCACGACGTTGTAAA
ACGACGGCCAGTCATGCATAATCCGCACGCATCTGGAATAAGGAAGTGCCATTCCGCCTGACCTAAGTGC
TTTTCGAGATCGCCAAACCGGAGAACGATCAGGAGAATGATGAGTCGCCACAGGAGTCGGCAAGATACGT
GCGTTATAGATTTGCTCCAAACTTTTTGAAACTCAAAACGGTCGGAGCAACTGTGGAATTCAAAGTAGGA
GACATCCCAATCCATCATTTCCGAATGATCGAACGTCACTTCTTCAAAGATCGCCTTCTGAAGTGTTTTG
ACTTTGAATTCGGATTCTGTATTCCGAATTCACGAAACAACTGTGAACATATCTATGAGTTCCCTCAACT
CTCTCAACAACTCAGTGAGTCATTATTCTAAAAAGTACAATTCAAAAGACTAATCTCTTTTTCAGTGGAC
GACATGATCAACAATCCAAACGAGACTCGTTCTGACAGCTTCTATTTCGTCGATAACAAACTCGTCATGC
ACAACAAAGCCGACTACTCATATGATGCATAAATCTTCATTGTTGAGTTTATCTTGTTGATTTTTGAATA
AATTATCAACTCTTTACTTTTTAATGGGTTATGAAATAAATAAACATTGAAAACTGATAAACAACGTTCA
TCTCTATAACTTCGTATAGCATACATTATACGAAGTTATGATA
Features (pLannotate 1.2.2; 10 found; start..end, strand, type, name):
    442..738     +  CDS            cEGFP (fragment): cEGFP is a basic (constitutively fluorescent) green fluorescent protein published in 2008, derived from Aequorea victoria.
    780..1337    +  CDS            Q80R (fragment): Q80R is a fluorescent protein, derived from Aequorea victoria.
   1360..1529    +  terminator     tbb-2 terminator (fragment): tbb-2; transcription terminator for the C. elegans tubulin beta-2 gene
   2078..2666    -  rep_origin     ori: high-copy-number ColE1/pMB1/pBR322/pUC origin of replication
   2783..2807    -  protein_bind   attB1: mutant version of attB; recombination site for the Gateway® BP reaction BP Clonase™
   2907..3767    -  CDS            AmpR: β-lactamase; bla; confers resistance to ampicillin, carbenicillin, and related antibiotics
   3768..3872    -  promoter       AmpR promoter: bla
   3959..4002    -  CDS            lacZα (fragment): LacZα fragment of β-galactosidase; lacZ fragment
   4057..4509    +  CDS            unc-119 (fragment): UN119_CAEEL - Experimental evidence at protein level: Swiss-Prot protein existence level 1. Myristoyl-binding protein that acts as a cargo adapter: specifically binds the myristoyl moiety of a subset of N-terminally myristoylated proteins and is required for their localization. Plays a key role in ciliary membrane localization of proteins. Required for the establishment or function of the nervous system. From Caenorhabditis elegans.
   4626..4659    +  protein_bind   loxP: Cre-mediated recombination occurs in the 8-bp core sequence (GCATACAT). Cre recombinase
