[The description below was written by a language model from this plasmid's Addgene catalogue record and pLannotate feature annotations shown in this document.]
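Description:
pSAH90 is a C. elegans expression plasmid built on the synthetic Twist Amp High backbone. It is propagated in E. coli from a high-copy ColE1/pUC-type origin and selected with ampicillin through the β-lactamase gene and its native promoter. It belongs to a collection of "BioParts", modular cell-type-specific cassettes, and this member targets the AWC chemosensory neurons.

The payload is a three-part transcription unit: a promoter from srt-28, recorded as the AWC-specific driver, followed by gfp and the tbb-2 (β-tubulin) 3′ UTR/terminator, which is widely used as a permissive worm 3′ end. The promoter is not annotated in the feature table but presumably lies in the unannotated stretch upstream of gfp. The automated annotation detects gfp as two Aequorea victoria GFP-derived fragments separated by a short gap. This pattern would fit a worm-adapted gfp interrupted by an intron, although the record does not say so. The table also lists a partial unc-119 coding segment followed by a loxP site, along with an attB1-like site and a small lacZα remnant in the backbone. The unc-119 fragment is too short to be a full rescue marker. Together with loxP it may relate to the MosTI single-copy insertion scheme mentioned in the record, but its exact role is not described there.

According to the depositor, the plasmid can be used directly to mark AWC neurons with GFP. It can also serve as a scaffold for cell-specific expression of other transgenes, as N- or C-terminal GFP fusions or untagged. Delivery is by MosTI single-copy insertion or by extrachromosomal arrays.
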