Addgene plasmid #200364: pSAH90 - [AWCp | gfp | tbb-2 UTR]
Purpose: gfp BioPart for AWC neurons. (1) Mark neurons or (2) cell-specific expression of transgenes (N or C-terminal fusions, or untagged). Compatible with single-copy insertion (MosTI) or arrays.
Depositing lab: Christian Froekjaer-Jensen. Depositing organization: King Abdullah University of Science and Technology (KAUST).
Backbone
  Vector backbone: Twist Amp High
  Backbone manufacturer: Twist Biosciences
  Vector type: Worm Expression
Growth in bacteria
  Bacterial resistance: Ampicillin, 100 μg/mL
  Growth temperature: 37°C
  Growth strain: DH5alpha
  Copy number: High Copy
Gene/Insert
  Gene/Insert name: [AWCp | gfp | tbb-2 UTR]
  Species: C. elegans (nematode)
  Promoter: WBGene00016049, srt-28
  Cloning method: Restriction Enzyme; 5′ cloning site Unknown (unknown if destroyed)
Terms and licenses: Academic/Nonprofit Terms; Industry Terms: Not Available to Industry
Depositor comments: See www.wormbuilder.org/BioParts for more information.
How to cite: pSAH90 - [AWCp | gfp | tbb-2 UTR] was a gift from Christian Froekjaer-Jensen (Addgene plasmid # 200364 ; http://n2t.net/addgene:200364 ; RRID:Addgene_200364)
